Addgene plasmid #31644: Rabbit NHERF-1
Depositing lab: Edward Weinman. Depositing organization: University of Maryland, Baltimore. Publication: Characterization of a protein cofactor that mediates protein kinase A regulation of the renal brush border membrane Na(+)-H+ exchanger. Weinman EJ, Steplock D, Wang Y, Shenolikar S. J Clin Invest. 1995 May . 95(5):2143-9. 10.1172/JCI117903 PubMed 7738182.
Backbone
  Vector backbone: pBluescript SK-
  Backbone manufacturer: Stratagene
  Backbone size w/o insert (bp): 3000
  Vector type: Bacterial Expression
Growth in bacteria
  Bacterial resistance: Ampicillin, 100 μg/mL
  Growth temperature: 37°C
  Growth strain: XL1 Blue
  Copy number: High Copy
Gene/Insert
  Gene/Insert name: solute carrier family 9 (sodium/hydrogen exchanger), member 3 regulator 1 (alt name: NHERF)
  Species: O. cuniculus (rabbit)
  Insert size (bp): 1895
  Mutation: none
  GenBank ID: u19815
  Entrez Gene: SLC9A3R1
  Cloning method: Restriction Enzyme; 5′ cloning site EcoR1 (not destroyed); 3′ cloning site EcoR1 (not destroyed)
  Sequencing primers: 5′ M13 T7; 3′ T3
Terms and licenses: Academic/Nonprofit Terms; Industry Terms: Not Available to Industry
How to cite: Rabbit NHERF-1 was a gift from Edward Weinman (Addgene plasmid # 31644 ; http://n2t.net/addgene:31644 ; RRID:Addgene_31644)
