[The description below was written by a language model from this plasmid's Addgene catalogue record.]
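Description:
Rabbit NHERF-1 is a cDNA clone of the rabbit (Oryctolagus cuniculus) Na+/H+ exchanger regulatory factor, formally solute carrier family 9 member 3 regulator 1 (SLC9A3R1, also called NHERF), carried in the pBluescript SK- phagemid from Stratagene. The backbone is about 3 kb, is maintained at high copy in E. coli, and is selected with ampicillin. The repository classes it as a bacterial expression vector, although pBluescript is in general a cloning and sequencing phagemid whose polylinker sits within a lacZ alpha fragment and is flanked by T3 and T7 phage promoters. No feature table accompanies the record, so these elements are inferred from the standard backbone rather than confirmed for this plasmid.

The insert is roughly 1.9 kb, is recorded as unmutated, and corresponds to a deposited GenBank cDNA entry. It was placed into the polylinker as an EcoRI fragment, with the site preserved at both ends, so it can be released intact by a single EcoRI digest. Because the same enzyme was used on both sides, the orientation relative to the flanking promoters is not determined by the cloning strategy and is not stated in the record. No epitope tags, fusion partners or reporters are listed. The insert can be read from either side using the standard M13/T7 and T3 priming sites.

The associated publication characterises this protein as a cofactor that mediates protein kinase A regulation of the renal brush border membrane Na+/H+ exchanger. The plasmid serves mainly as a source of the wild-type rabbit NHERF-1 cDNA for sequencing, subcloning into expression vectors, or, depending on orientation, in vitro transcription from the flanking phage promoters.
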