>Addgene plasmid #31644 | Rabbit NHERF-1 | depositor partial sequence | sequence record 14498 | insert fom SK- includes linkers
GAATTCCGGAATTCCGTCTGAGCGCGTCCTCCTTCGCTTCGCAGTGTTCGGGACACCTGCTCGCCCCTCG
CGTCTGGCGCCGCTGGGGCTCCCCTGCCAGGCTCCCCGGTTCCTCCAAGCTCGCAGAGCAGGGAGAAGGG
CTGGGACGCCCCGGACCCGGACCCGGCCCGGAGCCCGCTGCGCGCCGCTGAGCCGTCGCGGGGCGAGATG
AGCGCGGACGCGGCGGCCGGGGCGCCCCTGCCCCGGCTCTGCTGCCTGGAGAAGGGGCCGAACGGCTACG
GCTTCCACCTGCATGGGGAGAAGGGCAAGGTGGGCCAGTACATCCGGCTGGTGGAGCCCGGCTCTCCGGC
CGAGAAGGCGGGGCTGCTGGCCGGGGACCGGCTGGTGGAGGTGAACGGCGAGAACGTGGAGAAGGAGACC
CACCAGCAGGTGGTGAGCCGCATCCGCGCCGCGCTCAACGCCGTGCGCCTGCTGGTGGTCGACCCCGACA
CGGACGAGCAGTTCAGGAAGCTCGGAGTCCAGATCCGGGGGGAGCTGCTACGCGCCCAGGCGGGGCCGGA
GCAGGCCGGGCCGCCGGCCGCCCCCGGCGAGCAGGGCCCGGCCGGTGAGAACGAGCCGCGCGAGGTCGAG
AAGAGCCACCCGGAGCGGCGCGAGCTCCGGCCTCGGCTCTGCGCCATGAAGAAGGGCCCCAACGGCTACG
GCTTCAACCTGCACAGCGACAAGTCCAGGCCGGGCCAGTTCATCCGCGCCGTGGACCCAGACTCCCCGGC
TGAGGCCTCGGGGCTCCGGGAGCAGGACCGCATCGTGGAGGTGAACGGGGTCTGCGTGGAGGGCAAGCAG
CATGGGGACGTGGTGACTGCCATCAAGGCCGGCGGGGATGAGGCCAAGCTGCTGGTGGTGGACAAGGAGA
CCGACGAGTTCTTCAAGAAATGCAAAGTGGTCCCATCTTCTGAGCACCTCAACGGTCCCTTGCCTGAGCC
CTTCACCAATGGGGAGATACAGAAGAACAACCCTGAGACCCTGGCCCCAGCGGCCTCGGAGAGCCCCAGG
CCAGCCCTGGCAAGATCCGCCTCCAGTGACACCAGCGAGGAGCTGGCTTCCCAAGACAGCCCCAAGAAAG
AGGACTCCACGGCCCCCTCCTCGACCTCCTCCTCCTCCGACCCCATCCTGGACTTCAGCATCTCGCTGGC
CGTGGCCAAGGAGAGGGCCCACCAGAAGCGCAGCAGCAGACGGGCCCCCCAAATGGACTGGAGCGAGAAA
AAGGAGCTTTTCAGCAACCTCTGAGCGCCCCGGCCGCCCACCCCCCGTCACCTCCTCTCCGCCCGATTCT
CCAGTCCCCAGCCGCCCACCCTCCTTCACCTCCTCTCCGCCCACTTCTCCAATCCCTGGCCGCCCACCCC
ACCTCACCTCCTCTCCGCCCGCTTCTCCAGTCCCCGGCCGCCCACCCTACCTCACCTCCTCTCCGCCCCG
CTTCTCCAATCACCCTCGAATCGATCTACAGATCAGCACCAGTGCCCCGTTCCTGGCCATGTGACTTTTT
TAGAGAACTGTGCACTTCCCTGCCTCGAGGAAGGCAAATGCTTTTCTGCCCTACCCCATCAAACAGCAGC
AGACTCTGTCCCTCTGCTCCCGCGTGGCTCTGCCTGGGACGGCACCGGGACCTGCTTTAGGCGAGGATGG
TGGCACCAGGCACGTGGTCCTCTTCCCTCACAACCCCACAAGGGACCAGGGGACTTTGCGGCAGCCACAG
CTCACCTCGCGGGGCGTCCGTCGTCCTGACAGCTGTGGCTGGCTTGCACCTCTTGTTTTTGTTGATTTTT
TTTTTAAGGGTGCACATCAGTTTAGAGAGACGTTCATTTCCTTGATTAACGTGATTTTCCGGAATTCCGG
AATTC
