>Addgene plasmid #31644 | Rabbit NHERF-1 | depositor partial sequence | sequence record 38663 | Linker from library
GAATTCCGGAATTCC
