>Addgene plasmid #31644 | Rabbit NHERF-1 | addgene partial sequence | sequence record 39388 | T7 5'-TAATACGACTCACTATAGGG-3'
GAGGTATCGATAGCTTGATATCGAATTCCGGAATTCCGTCTGAGCGCGTCCTCCTTCGCTTCGCAGTGTT
CGGGACACCTGCTCGCCCCTCGCGTCTGGCGCCGCTGGGGCTCCCCTGCCAGGCTCCCCGGTTCCTCCAA
GCTCGCAGAGCAGGGAGAAGGGCTGGGACGCCCCGGACCCGGACCCGGCCCGGAGCCCGCTGCGCGCCGC
TGAGCCGTCGCGGGGCGAGATGAGCGCGGACGCGGCGGCCGGGGCGCCCCTGCCCCGGCTCTGCTGCCTG
GAGAAGGGGCCGAACGGCTACGGCTTCCACCTGCATGGGGAGAAGGGCAAGGTGGGCCAGTACATCCGGC
TGGTGGAGCCCGGCTCTCCGGCCGAGAAGGCGGGGCTGCTGGCCGGGGACCGGCTGGTGGAGGTGAACGG
CGAGAACGTGGAGAAGGAGACCCACCAGCAGGTGGTGAGCCGCATCCGCGCCGCGCTCAACGCCGTGCGC
CTGCTGGTGGTCGACCCCGACACGGACGAGCAGTTCAGGAAGCTCGGAGTCCAGATCCGGGGGGAGCTGC
TACGCGCCCAGGCGGGGCCGGAGCAGGCCGGGCCGCCGGCCGCCCCCGGCGAGCAGGGCCCGGCCGGTGA
GAACGAGCCGCGCGAGGTCGAGAAGA
